>Addgene plasmid #60326 | Gal4pBS12-Pleum | depositor full sequence | sequence record 96590 | Gal4pBS12-Pleum sequence 5984 bps
CGGGATCCTTGGCGCGCCCCTTAATTAACGGAAGCTTCGGATTAGAAGCCGCCGAGGGCGACAGCCGTTT
AAACCAATATTATTTAAGGACCTATTGTTTTTTCCAATAGGTGGTTAGCAATCGTCTTACTTTCTAACTT
TTCTTACCTTTTACATTTCAGCAATATATATATATATATTTCAAGGATATACCATTCTATCTAGAAAAAT
GTCTAAAGGTGAAGAATTATTCACTGGTGTTGTCCCAATTTTGGTTGAATTAGATGGTGATGTTAATGGT
CACAAATTTTCTGTCTCCGGTGAAGGTGAAGGTGATGCTACTTACGGTAAATTGACCTTAAAATTTATTT
GTACTACTGGTAAATTGCCAGTTCCATGGCCAACCTTAGTCACTACTTTAGGTTATGGTTTGATGTGTTT
TGCTAGATACCCAGATCATATGAAACAACATGACTTTTTCAAGTCTGCCATGCCAGAAGGTTATGTTCAA
GAAAGAACTATTTTTTTCAAAGATGACGGTAACTACAAGACCAGAGCTGAAGTCAAGTTTGAAGGTGATA
CCTTAGTTAATAGAATCGAATTAAAAGGTATTGATTTTAAAGAAGATGGTAACATTTTAGGTCACAAATT
GGAATACAACTATAACTCTCACAATGTTTACATCATGGCTGACAAACAAAAGAATGGTATCAAAGTTAAC
TTCAAAATTAGACACAACATTGAAGATGGTTCTGTTCAATTAGCTGACCATTATCAACAAAATACTCCAA
TTGGTGATGGTCCAGTCTTGTTACCAGACAACCATTACTTATCCTATCAATCTGCCTTATCCAAAGATCC
AAACGAAAAGAGAGACCACATGGTCTTGTTAGAATTTGTTACTGCTGCTGGTATTACCCATGGTATGGAT
GAATTGTACAAATAAATCGATACCGTCGACCTCGAGTCATGTAATTAGTTATGTCACGCTTACATTCACG
CCCTCCTCCCACATCCGCTCTAACCGAAAAGGAAGGAGTTAGACAACCTGAAGTCTAGGTCCCTATTTAT
TTTTTTTAATAGTTATGTTAGTATTAAGAACGTTATTTATATTTCAAATTTTTCTTTTTTTTCTGTACAA
ACGCGTGTACGCATGTAACATTATACTGAAAACCTTGCTTGAGAAGGTTTTGGGACGCTCGGGTACCCAA
TTCGCCCTATAGTGAGTCGTATTACGCGCGCTCACTGGCCGTCGTTTTACAACGTCGTGACTGGGAAAAC
CCTGGCGTTACCCAACTTAATCGCCTTGCAGCACATCCCCCTTTCGCCAGCTGGCGTAATAGCGAAGAGG
CCCGCACCGATCGCCCTTCCCAACAGTTGCGCAGCCTGAATGGCGAATGGCGCG
[124 nt withheld, positions 1385-1508]
C
[91 nt withheld, positions 1510-1600]
A
[49 nt withheld, positions 1602-1650]
CCTTTGACGTTGGAGTCCACGTTCTTT
[37 nt withheld, positions 1678-1714]
ACCCTATCTCGGTCTATTCTTTTGATTTATAAGGGATTTTGCCGATTTCGGCCTATTGGTTAAAAAATGA
GCTGATTTAACAAAAATTTAACGCGAATTTTAACAAAATATTAACGTTTACAATTTCCTGATGCGGTATT
TTCTCCTTACGCATCTGTGCGGTATTTCACACCGCATAGGGTAATAACTGATATAATTAAATTGAAGCTC
TAATTTGTGAGTTTAGTATACATGCATTTACTTATAATACAGTTTTTTAGTTTTGCTGGCCGCATCTTCT
CAAATATGCTTCCCAGCCTGCTTTTCTGTAACGTTCACCCTCTACCTTAGCATCCCTTCCCTTTGCAAAT
AGTCCTCTTCCAACAATAATAATGTCAGATCCTGTAGAGACCACATCATCCACGGTTCTATACTGTTGAC
CCAATGCGTCTCCCTTGTCATCTAAACCCACACCGGGTGTCATAATCAACCAATCGTAACCTTCATCTCT
TCCACCCATGTCTCTTTGAGCAATAAAGCCGATAACAAAATCTTTGTCGCTCTTCGCAATGTCAACAGTA
CCCTTAGTATATTCTCCAGTAGATAGGGAGCCCTTGCATGACAATTCTGCTAACATCAAAAGGCCTCTAG
GTTCCTTTGTTACTTCTTCTGCCGCCTGCTTCAAACCGCTAACAATACCTGGGCCCACCACACCGTGTGC
ATTCGTAATGTCTGCCCATTCTGCTATTCTGTATACACCCGCAGAGTACTGCAATTTGACTGTATTACCA
ATGTCAGCAAATTTTCTGTCTTCGAAGAGTAAAAAATTGTACTTGGCGGATAATGCCTTTAGCGGCTTAA
CTGTGCCCTCCATGGAAAAATCAGTCAAGATATCCACATGTGTTTTTAGTAAACAAATTTTGGGACCTAA
TGCTTCAACTAACTCCAGTAATTCCTTGGTGGTACGAACATCCAATGAAGCACACAAGTTTGTTTGCTTT
TCGTGCATGATATTAAATAGCTTGGCAGCAACAGGACTAGGATGAGTAGCAGCACGTTCCTTATATGTAG
CTTTCGACATGATTTATCTTCGTTTCCTGCAGGTTTTTGTTCTGTGCAGTTGGGTTAAGAATACTGGGCA
ATTTCATGTTTCTTCAACACTACATATGCGTATATATACCAATCTAAGTCTGTGCTCCTTCCTTCGTTCT
TCCTTCTGTTCGGAGATTACCGAATCAAAAAAATTTCAAAGAAACCGAAATCAAAAAAAAGAATAAAAAA
AAAATGATGAATTGAATTGAAAAGCTGTGGTATGGTGCACTCTCAGTACAATCTGCTCTGATGCCGCATA
GTTAAGCCAGCCCCGACACCCGCCAACACCCGCTGACGCGCCCTGACGGGCTTGTCTGCTCCCGGCATCC
GCTTACAGACAAGCTGTGACCGTCTCCGGGAGCTGCATGTGTCAGAGGTTTTCACCGTCATCACCGAAAC
GCGCGAAGACGAAAGGGCCTCGTGATACGCCTATTTTTATAGGTTAATGTCATGATAATAATGGTTTCTT
AGGACGGATCGCTTGCCTGTAACTTACACGCGCCTCGTATCTTTTAATGATGGAATAATTTGGGAATTTA
CTCTGTGTTTATTTATTTTTATGTTTTGTATTTGGATTTTAGAAAGTAAATAAAGAAGGTAGAAGAGTTA
CGGAATGAAGAAAAAAAAATAAACAAAGGTTTAAAAAATTTCAACAAAAAGCGTACTTTACATATATATT
TATTAGACAAGAAAAGCAGATTAAATAGATATACATTCGATTAACGATAAGTAAAATGTAAAATCACAGG
ATTTTCGTGTGTGGTCTTCTACACAGACAAGATGAAACAATTCGGCATTAATACCTGAGAGCAGGAAGAG
CAAGATAAAAGGTAGTATTTGTTGGCGATCCCCCTAGAGTCTTTTACATCTTCGGAAAACAAAAACTATT
TTTTCTTTAATTTCTTTTTTTACTTTCTATTTTTAATTTATATATTTATATTAAAAAATTTAAATTATAA
TTATTTTTATAGCACGTGATGAAAAGGACCCAGGTGGCACTTTTCGGGGAAATGTGCGCGGAACCCCTAT
TTGTTTATTTTTCTAAATACATTCAAATATGTATCCGCTCATGAGACAATAACCCTGATAAATGCTTCAA
TAATATTGAAAAAGGAAGAGTATGAGTATTCAACATTTCCGTGTCGCCCTTATTCCCTTTTTTGCGGCAT
TTTGCCTTCCTGTTTTTGCTCACCCAGAAACGCTGGTGAAAGTAAAAGATGCTGAAGATCAGTTGGGTGC
ACGAGTGGGTTACATCGAACTGGATCTCAACAGCGGTAAGATCCTTGAGAGTTTTCGCCCCGAAGAACGT
TTTCCAATGATGAGCACTTTTAAAGTTCTGCTATGTGGCGCGGTATTATCCCGTATTGACGCCGGGCAAG
AGCAACTCGGTCGCCGCATACACTATTCTCAGAATGACTTGGTTGAGTACTCACCAGTCACAGAAAAGCA
TCTTACGGATGGCATGACAGTAAGAGAATTATGCAGTGCTGCCATAACCATGAGTGATAACACTGCGGCC
AACTTACTTCTGACAACGATCGGAGGACCGAAGGAGCTAACCGCTTTTTTGCACAACATGGGGGATCATG
TAACTCGCCTTGATCGTTGGGAACCGGAGCTGAATGAAGCCATACCAAACGACGAGCGTGACACCACGAT
GCCTGTAGCAATGGCAACAACGTTGCGCAAACTATTAACTGGCGAACTACTTACTCTAGCTTCCCGGCAA
CAATTAATAGACTGGATGGAGGCGGATAAAGTTGCAGGACCACTTCTGCGCTCGGCCCTTCCGGCTGGCT
GGTTTATTGCTGATAAATCTGGAGCCGGTGAGCGTGGGTCTCGCGGTATCATTGCAGCACTGGGGCCAGA
TGGTAAGCCCTCCCGTATCGTAGTTATCTACACGACGGGGAGTCAGGCAACTATGGATGAACGAAATAGA
CAGATCGCTGAGATAGGTGCCTCACTGATTAAGCATTGGTAACTGTCAGACCAAGTTTACTCATATATAC
TTTAGATTGATTTAAAACTTCATTTTTAATTTAAAAGGATCTAGGTGAAGATCCTTTTTGATAATCTCAT
GACCAAAATCCCTTAACGTGAGTTTTCGTTCCACTGAGCGTCAGACCCCGTAGAAAAGATCAAAGGATCT
TCTTGAGATCCTTTTTTTCTGCGCGTAATCTGCTGCTTGCAAACAAAAAAACCACCGCTACCAGCGGTGG
TTTGTTTGCCGGATCAAGAGCTACCAACTCTTTTTCCGAAGGTAACTGGCTTCAGCAGAGCGCAGATACC
AAATACTGTCCTTCTAGTGTAGCCGTAGTTAGGCCACCACTTCAAGAACTCTGTAGCACCGCCTACATAC
CTCGCTCTGCTAATCCTGTTACCAGTGGCTGCTGCCAGTGGCGATAAGTCGTGTCTTACCGGGTTGGACT
CAAGACGATAGTTACCGGATAAGGCGCAGCGGTCGGGCTGAACGGGGGGTTCGTGCACACAGCCCAGCTT
GGAGCGAACGACCTACACCGAACTGAGATACCTACAGCGTGAGCTATGAGAAAGCGCCACGCTTCCCGAA
GGGAGAAAGGCGGACAGGTATCCGGTAAGCGGCAGGGTCGGAACAGGAGAGCGCACGAGGGAGCTTCCAG
GGGGAAACGCCTGGTATCTTTATAGTCCTGTCGGGTTTCGCCACCTCTGACTTGAGCGTCGATTTTTGTG
ATGCTCGTCAGGGGGGCGGAGCCTATGGAAAAACGCCAGCAACGCGGCCTTTTTACGGTTCCTGGCCTTT
TGCTGGCCTTTTGCTCACATGTTCTTTCCTGCGTTATCCCCTGATTCTGTGGATAACCGTATTACCGCCT
TTGAGTGAGCTGATACCGCTCGCCGCAGCCGAACGACCGAGCGCAGCGAGTCAGTGAGCGAGGAAGCGGA
AGAGCGCCCAATACGCAAACCGCCTCTCCCCGCGCGTTGGCCGATTCATTAATGCAGCTGGCACGACAGG
TTTCCCGACTGGAAAGCGGGCAGTGAGCGCAACGCAATTAATGTGAGTTACCTCACTCATTAGGCACCCC
AGGCTTTACACTTTATGCTTCCGGCTCCTATGTTGTGTGGAATTGTGAGCGGATAACAATTTCACACAGG
AAACAGCTATGACCATGATTACGCCAAGCGCGCAATTAACCCTCACTAAAGGGAACAAAAGCTGGAGCTC
Features (pLannotate 1.2.2; 22 found; start..end, strand, type, name):
     38..56      +  protein_bind   UAS (fragment): upstream activating sequence mediating Gal4-dependent induction Gal4
     75..199     +  promoter       LEU2 promoter (fragment): S. cerevisiae LEU2
    209..925     +  CDS            yeGFP: yeast-enhanced green fluorescent protein codons optimized for translation in S. cerevisiae and C. albicans
    926..946     +  misc_feature   MCS (fragment): pBluescript multiple cloning site
    947..1181    +  terminator     CYC1 terminator (fragment): S. cerevisiae CYC1; transcription terminator for CYC1
   1196..1214    -  promoter       T7 promoter: promoter for bacteriophage T7 RNA polymerase
   1222..1377    +  CDS            lacZα (fragment): LacZα fragment of β-galactosidase; lacZ fragment
   1385..1840    +  rep_origin     f1 ori (sequence partly withheld): f1 bacteriophage origin of replication; arrow indicates direction of (+) strand synthesis
   1841..1892    -  misc_feature   bom (fragment): basis of mobility region from pBR322
   1971..2774    -  CDS            URA3: orotidine-5'-phosphate decarboxylase, required for uracil biosynthesis; S. cerevisiae URA3; yeast auxotrophic marker, counterselectable with 5-fluoroorotic acid (5-FOA)
   2775..2990    -  promoter       URA3 promoter: S. cerevisiae URA3
   3005..3054    -  misc_feature   bom (fragment): basis of mobility region from pBR322
   3156..3190    -  CDS            rop (fragment): Rop protein, which maintains plasmids at low copy number; rop
   3261..3764    -  misc_feature   CEN/ARS: S. cerevisiae CEN6 centromere fused to an autonomously replicating sequence
   3801..3905    +  promoter       AmpR promoter: bla
   3906..4766    +  CDS            AmpR: β-lactamase; bla; confers resistance to ampicillin, carbenicillin, and related antibiotics
   4937..5525    +  rep_origin     ori: high-copy-number ColE1/pMB1/pBR322/pUC origin of replication
   5708..5800    +  CDS            lacI (fragment): lac repressor; lacI; The lac repressor binds to the lac operator to inhibit transcription in E. coli. This inhibition can be relieved by adding lactose or isopropyl-β-D-thiogalactopyranoside (IPTG).
   5813..5834    +  protein_bind   CAP binding site: CAP binding activates transcription in the presence of cAMP. E. coli catabolite activator protein
   5849..5879    +  promoter       lac promoter: promoter for the E. coli lac operon
   5887..5903    +  protein_bind   lac operator: The lac repressor binds to the lac operator to inhibit transcription in E. coli. This inhibition can be relieved by adding lactose or isopropyl-β-D-thiogalactopyranoside (IPTG). lac repressor encoded by lacI
   5948..5966    +  promoter       T3 promoter: promoter for bacteriophage T3 RNA polymerase
