[The description below was written by a language model from this plasmid's Addgene catalogue record and pLannotate feature annotations shown in this document.]
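Description:
Gal4pBS12-Pleum is a yeast–E. coli shuttle plasmid built on the p416 backbone, carrying a synthetic hybrid promoter for Saccharomyces cerevisiae. In bacteria it replicates from a high-copy ColE1/pUC-type origin and is selected with ampicillin through the β-lactamase gene. In yeast it is maintained as a low-copy centromeric plasmid by a CEN6/ARS element and selected through the URA3 auxotrophic marker under its own promoter, which can also be counterselected with 5-fluoroorotic acid. Remnants of the pBluescript-type cloning region remain, including an f1 origin, the lac promoter/operator, a lacZα fragment and flanking T3 and T7 promoters.

The payload is the hybrid promoter, cloned as a HindIII–XbaI fragment. According to the catalogue entry it combines two Gal4 binding sites with a core promoter derived from the native leucine (LEU2) promoter. The automated annotation marks one Gal4-responsive UAS fragment immediately upstream of a short LEU2 promoter fragment, so the second binding site is stated in the record but not separately annotated. Directly downstream lies a yeast-enhanced GFP coding sequence, codon-optimised for yeast, followed by a CYC1 terminator. This arrangement places the fluorescent reporter under control of the hybrid promoter, so that GFP output reports the strength and galactose/Gal4-dependent regulation conferred by adding upstream activating elements to a minimal core.

The construct belongs to a set of synthetic hybrid promoter plasmids intended for tuning and characterising promoter strength and regulation in budding yeast, and it suits synthetic biology work where graded or inducible expression levels are being compared.
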