Addgene plasmid #60326: Gal4pBS12-Pleum
Purpose: Contains a promoter of two gal binding sites coupled with a core promoter derived from native Leucine promoter
Depositing lab: Hal Alper. Depositing organization: University of Texas at Austin. Publication: Controlling promoter strength and regulation in Saccharomyces cerevisiae using synthetic hybrid promoters. Blazeck J, Garg R, Reed B, Alper HS. Biotechnol Bioeng. 2012 Nov;109(11):2884-95. doi: 10.1002/bit.24552. Epub 2012 May 17. PubMed 22565375.
Backbone
  Vector backbone: p416
  Backbone size w/o insert (bp): 6000
  Vector type: Yeast Expression, Synthetic Biology ; Yeast synthetic hybrid promoter construct
Growth in bacteria
  Bacterial resistance: Ampicillin, 100 μg/mL
  Growth temperature: 37°C
  Growth strain: DH10B
  Copy number: High Copy
Gene/Insert
  Gene/Insert name: promoter
  Species: S. cerevisiae (budding yeast)
  Cloning method: Restriction Enzyme; 5′ cloning site hindiii (not destroyed); 3′ cloning site xbai (not destroyed)
  Sequencing primers: 5′ agt; 3′ agt
Terms and licenses: Academic/Nonprofit Terms; Industry Terms: Not Available to Industry
How to cite: Gal4pBS12-Pleum was a gift from Hal Alper (Addgene plasmid # 60326 ; http://n2t.net/addgene:60326 ; RRID:Addgene_60326)
