>Addgene plasmid #60326 | Gal4pBS12-Pleum | addgene partial sequence | sequence record 99504 | pBR322ori-F 5'-GGGAAACGCCTGGTATCTTT-3'
TTGTGATGCTCGTCAGGGGGGCGGAGCCTATGGAAAAACGCCAGCAACGCGGCCTTTTTACGGTTCCTGG
CCTTTTGCTGGCCTTTTGCTCACATGTTCTTTCCTGCGTTATCCCCTGATTCTGTGGATAACCGTATTAC
CGCCTTTGAGTGAGCTGATACCGCTCGCCGCAGCCGAACGACCGAGCGCAGCGAGTCAGTGAGCGAGGAA
GCGGAAGAGCGCCCAATACGCAAACCGCCTCTCCCCGCGCGTTGGCCGATTCATTAATGCAGCTGGCACG
ACAGGTTTCCCGACTGGAAAGCGGGCAGTGAGCGCAACGCAATTAATGTGAGTTAGCTCACTCATTAGGC
ACCCCAGGCTTTACACTTTATGCTTCCGGCTCGTATGTTGTGTGGAATTGTGAGCGGATAACAATTTCAC
ACAGGAAACAGCTATGACCATGATTACGCCAAGCGCGCAATTAACCCTCACTAAAGGGAACAAAAGCTGG
AGCTCCGGGATCCTTGGCGCGCCCCTTAATTAACGGAAGCTTCGGATTAGAAGCCGCCGAGGGCGACAGC
CGTTTAAACCAATATTATTTAAGGACCTATTGTTTTTTCCAATAGGTGGTTAGCAATCGTCTTACTTTCT
AACTTTTCTTACCTTTTACATTTCAGCAATATATATATATATATTTCAAGGATATACCATTCTATCTAGA
AAAATGTCTAAAGGTGAAGAATTATTCACTGGTGTTGTCC
