>Addgene plasmid #60326 | Gal4pBS12-Pleum | addgene partial sequence | sequence record 99526 | yGFP-R 5'-GCATCACCTTCACCTTCACC-3'
CAAAATTGGGACAACACCAGTGAATAATTCTTCACCTTTAGACATTTTTCTAGATAGAATGGTATATCCT
TGAAATATATATATATATATTGCTGAAATGTAAAAGGTAAGAAAAGTTAGAAAGTAAGACGATTGCTAAC
CACCTATTGGAAAAAACAATAGGTCCTTAAATAATATTGGTTTAAACGGCTGTCGCCCTCGGCGGCTTCT
AATCCGAAGCTTCCGTTAATTAAGGGGCGCGCCAAGGATCCCGGAGCTCCAGCTTTTGTTCCCTTTAGTG
AGGGTTAATTGCGCGCTTGGCGTAATCATGGTCATAGCTGTTTCCTGTGTGAAATTGTTATCCGCTCACA
ATTCCACACAACATACGAGCCGGAAGCATAAAGTGTAAAGCCTGGGGTGCCTAATGAGTGAGCTAACTCA
CATTAATTGCGTTGCGCTCACTGCCCGCTTTCCAGTCGGGAAACCTGTCGTGCCAGCTGCATTAATGAAT
CGGCCAACGCGCGGGGAGAGGCGGTTTGCGTATTGGGCGCTCTTCCGCTTCCTCGCTCACTGACTCGCTG
CGCTCGGTCGTTCGGCTGCGGCGAGCGGTATCAGCTCACTCAAAGGCGGTAATACGGTTATCCACAGAAT
CAGGGGATAACGCAGGAAAGAACATGTGAGCAAAAGGCCAGCAAAAGGCCAGGAACCGT
